>Addgene plasmid #39675 | KHBD00593 | depositor partial sequence | sequence record 50115 | KHBD00593 sequence 2337 bps
ATGCCGTGGCCACACAGGACATCCTCACGTGCGGCGCCTGCCAGAAGGCGTTCGCCCTCTCGGACATTGT
TAAGTTCATCCAGCACAAGGTGCTGCAGTGCAACAAGGAGAACTATGGCCAGTGCGCCACCCAGAATCCG
CAGATGGATCGCGACGCGGAGGAAGGTCGCCCGCTCAGCCTTGTCAACCGCCGCCGCTGCCGCCGCTCAG
GCGCAGTTCAATGCCAATGGTCAGGTGGTGGGTGGCGTGGTCTCCGGTTCGGGTGAGCCACGTCCTCCAT
CGTCGAGCAGCAGTGGCAGCCAGAGGGGATCGGTGCCCCCGGCTGCCCTGCCACCACCATCTCTGAGCTC
CCAGCAGCAGCAGCAACAGCAGCAGGCGGTGCAGCAGCAGCAACAACAAGGCGCCCAGCAGCAACTCCAG
TCCGCACAGCAGCAACAGCAGTCCCAGCAGCAATCGCAACAGCAACAGCAGATAACACCCGGTCTGGTTG
GTGGAGCTGGTGGCTCCCTAAAATTGGAACCCCAGCAGATGGATTTTTACTCGCAGCGATTGCGTCAGCT
TGCGGGCACAACAAGCCCTGGAGCTGGCAGCACTGTTAACTCGAGCTCGCCGAGTCCTCGACAGAAGCAA
TCGCCGCATTTCGCGAGCCCCTCGCCCTCGCAGCAGCAGCAACAGCAACTGGCCACAATCCCGCGACCCC
ATTCCCTCACTCCTCCCGAGAAGCTGGGCGATGCCAGCTCTGAAAATGGCAGCTTGGGACTAATCTTGGC
CAGCACCCCGCGTTCCGCGAGCACGCCACCCTCGAAAACGGGAGATGTGTCCTTGCAGGAACCAATTGCC
CACTGCTACTCCTGCAGCTACTGCGACAAAAAGTTCCGCTTCGAGAACAATCTGATTATCCACCAGAGGA
CCCACACCGGCGAGAAGCCGTACAAGTGCACTGCCTGCGACTTTGAGTGCTCCCACATCCAGAAGCTGAT
GAAGCACATGCGGGTGCACCGCAGTCCGGCGGATGATCAGGACAACCAGGATAACCAGGACGATGGCAGC
AATGCCGATTCGCTAGAAACGAATGAGGCCGACAACGACGAGGATCCCAATCCCGACGAGTCGGAGGAGG
AGTTGGGCGACGGGGATAACGATCCCGATGGCGATGGTGACCTCGATGGCGAGGATGAAGACGAGGATGA
GCTGGAAGAGTGTGAGGACATGGACTATAAGGCAGAGGACCTTAGTGTTAGCAATCGTATCGATGGCAAG
AGCCAGAGTCCCAAGACGACGAGTTCAGGAGCCACTTCACTGGTCGGTGAATTGATGGACAAGTTCGGTT
TGTCCAACATTGCCCAGTACAGTGAGGCCTACAAGCAGGCGCTCCAGGAGTCGGGACGCAAGGAGGCAGC
CGCCGCCGCCGCAGCAGCTGCTGCAGCAGCCGACAACAATAATCGCGGTGGAGCGGGTGCTCCGTTGAGC
GACAAGCTGAATGGTCTGCCTGTGGCCGCTCTGCGTTTGCGGGATGAGTTCGCCAAGAACTGCAACATGT
TCCAGCAGCCGCAGGATGGCGGTGCTCCCTCCCAAGTACCGCTCTTCAATCCCTTCCCCAATCCCTTCGA
GCTAAGCAAGCGGATGAAGATGGACGGCGGAGATTGGTGGGGCATGTCGCAGGCTCTCCACCGGAATGAG
GCTCTGTTCGAAAACCTGAAGCTGAAGCCTCTGGGCCTGGGCGGAGCCAACTCGCTGATCCAGGGTCCTT
TGCTCAAGAAGGAGAGTCGCCAGCGCAACGACACTTGCGAGTTCTGCGGAAAGGTGTTCAAGAACTGCTC
GAATCTGACAGTGCACCGCAGAAGTCACACCGGCGAGAAGCCGTACAAGTGCGAACTGTGCTCCTACGCC
TGCGCCCAGAGCTCCAAGCTGACACGGCACATGAAGACCCACGGACGGACCGGCAAGGATGTGTACCGCT
GCCGCTTCTGCGACATGCCCTTCAGCGTGCCCTCGACTCTGGAGAAGCACATGCGCAAGTGCGTTGTCAA
CCAGGGCAAGGCGGCGGCGGCTGCAAATGCGGTGGCCGCCGCTCAGGCGGCACAGGCTGCAGCGCAGCAC
ATCCAGGCCGCTGCCCAGCAGGCTCAGGCGGTACAAGCTCAGGCGGTACAGGCCCAGGCGGCGCAGCAGT
CGCAACAGCAGCAGCAACAACTGTCGCCCATGGGCGTCGTTGGCTATCCGCCGCAGTTCGTCAGCGGTCA
CAATCTCTCACTGCCGGGCAGCGTGAGCGGCGACAATGACTCGAATGCCTCCTCCAGCATGACCGGCGTC
CATCCCATATCGCTTAAGGAGGAGGCA
