>Addgene plasmid #39675 | KHBD00593 | addgene partial sequence | sequence record 51916 | M13Rev
AATAATGATTTTATTTTGACTGATAGTGACCTGTTCGTTGCAACAAATTGATAAGCAATGCTTTCTTATA
ATGCCAACTTTGTACAAGAAAGTTGGCAATGCCTCCTCCTTAAGCGATATGGGATGGACGCCGGTCATGC
TGGAGGAGGCATTCGAGTCATTGTCGCCGCTCACGCTGCCCGGCAGTGAGAGATTGTGACCGCTGACGAA
CTGCGGCGGATAGCCAACGACGCCCATGGGCGACAGTTGTTGCTGCTGCTGTTGCGACTGCTGCGCCGCC
TGGGCCTGTACCGCCTGAGCTTGTACCGCCTGAGCCTGCTGGGCAGCGGCCTGGATGTGCTGCGCTGCAG
CCTGTGCCGCCTGAGCGGCGGCCACCGCATTTGCAGCCGCCGCCGCCTTGCCCTGGTTGACAACGCACTT
GCGCATGTGCTTCTCCAGAGTCGAGGGCACGCTGAAGGGCATGTCGCAGAAGCGGCAGCGGTACACATCC
TTGCCGGTCCGTCCGTGGGTCTTCATGTGCCGTGTCAGCTTGGAGCTCTGGGCGCAGGCGTAGGAGCACA
GTTCGCACTTGTACGGCTTCTCGCCGGTGTGACTTCTGCGGTGCACTGTCAGATTCGAGCAGTTCTTGAA
CACCTTTCCGCAGAACTCGCAAGTGTCGTTGCGCTGGCGACTCTCCTTCTTGAGCAAAGGACCCTGGATC
AGCGAGTTGGCTCCGCCCAGGCCCAGAGGCTTCAGCTTCAGGTTTTCGAACAGAGCCTCATTCCGGTGGA
GAGCCTGCGACATGCCCCACCAATCTCCGCCGTCCATCTTCATCCGCTTGCT
