[The description below was written by a language model from this plasmid's Addgene catalogue record.]
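Description:
KHBD00593 is a Gateway entry clone built in the pDONR221 backbone (Invitrogen), carrying the open reading frame of the Drosophila melanogaster gene CG9650 (FBgn0029939). The backbone contributes about 2.5 kb and the insert about 2.3 kb. The plasmid is maintained at high copy number in standard E. coli cloning strains under kanamycin selection. No feature table accompanies the record, so details such as the origin of replication and the exact recombination sites are not listed. As a product of Gateway cloning into a DONR vector, the ORF would be expected to sit between attL sites generated by the BP reaction, with M13 forward and reverse primer sites flanking the insert for sequence verification.

The construct has no promoter driving the insert, so it is not an expression plasmid. It serves as a shuttle from which the CG9650 coding sequence can be moved by LR recombination into any compatible Gateway destination vector, which then supplies the promoter, tags and host-specific elements. The depositor notes that ORFs in this collection were cloned open-ended, without a stop codon, which permits in-frame C-terminal fusions in the destination vector as well as N-terminal ones. The clone belongs to a collection of fly ORFs associated with a study on automated screening of protein–DNA interactions at Drosophila regulatory elements, which suggests its intended use is to generate fusion constructs for such interaction assays. The record does not specify particular destination vectors or describe the function of the CG9650 protein.
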