Addgene plasmid #39675: KHBD00593
Depositing lab: Bart Deplancke. Depositing organization: Swiss Federal Institute of Technology (EPFL). Publication: Automated protein-DNA interaction screening of Drosophila regulatory elements. Korneel Hens, Jean-Daniel Feuz, Alina Isakova, Antonina Lagovitina, Andreas Massouras, Julien Bryois, Patrick Callaerts, Susan E. Celniker, Bart Deplancke. Nat Methods. 2011 Oct 30;8(12):1065-70. 10.1038/nmeth.1763 PubMed 22037703.
Backbone
  Vector backbone: pDONR221
  Backbone manufacturer: Invitrogen
  Backbone size w/o insert (bp): 2536
  Vector type: Gateway DONR vector
Growth in bacteria
  Bacterial resistance: Kanamycin, 50 μg/mL
  Growth temperature: 37°C
  Growth strain: DH5alpha
  Copy number: High Copy
Gene/Insert
  Gene/Insert name: CG9650 (alt name: FBgn0029939)
  Species: D. melanogaster (fly)
  Insert size (bp): 2337
  Entrez Gene: CG9650 (a.k.a. Dmel_CG9650, Dmel\CG9650)
  Promoter: none
  Cloning method: Gateway Cloning
  Sequencing primers: 5′ M13-F20; 3′ M13R
Terms and licenses: Academic/Nonprofit Terms; Industry Terms: Not Available to Industry
Depositor comments: Please note that the ORFs in this collection were cloned open-ended (without a stop codon).
How to cite: KHBD00593 was a gift from Bart Deplancke (Addgene plasmid # 39675 ; http://n2t.net/addgene:39675 ; RRID:Addgene_39675)
